>Addgene plasmid #235814 | pME_Cp_0_2_060_Synthetic_promoter_04 | addgene full sequence | sequence record 476002 | Addgene NGS Result
GGTCTCGGGAGATGATTACTATTTGACATTTATAAATTTTATATTTAAATTAGAAACTACTTGAGACCAC
TCATCGCGACTAGTAGCGGCCGCTGCAGTCCGGCAAAAAAGGGCAAGGTGTCACCACCCTGCCCTTTTTC
TTTAAAACCGAAAAGATTACTTCGCGTTATGCAGGCTTCCTCGCTCACTGACTCGCTGCGCTCGGTCGTT
CGGCTGCGGCGAGCGGTATCAGCTCACTCAAAGGCGGTAATACGGTTATCCACAGAATCAGGGGATAACG
CAGGAAAGAACATGTGAGCAAAAGGCCAGCAAAAGGCCAGGAACCGTAAAAAGGCCGCGTTGCTGGCGTT
TTTCCATAGGCTCCGCCCCCCTGACGAGCATCACAAAAATCGACGCTCAAGTCAGAGGTGGCGAAACCCG
ACAGGACTATAAAGATACCAGGCGTTTCCCCCTGGAAGCTCCCTCGTGCGCTCTCCTGTTCCGACCCTGC
CGCTTACCGGATACCTGTCCGCCTTTCTCCCTTCGGGAAGCGTGGCGCTTTCTCATAGCTCACGCTGTAG
GTATCTCAGTTCGGTGTAGGTCGTTCGCTCCAAGCTGGGCTGTGTGCACGAACCCCCCGTTCAGCCCGAC
CGCTGCGCCTTATCCGGTAACTATCGTCTTGAGTCCAACCCGGTAAGACACGACTTATCGCCACTGGCAG
CAGCCACTGGTAACAGGATTAGCAGAGCGAGGTATGTAGGCGGTGCTACAGAGTTCTTGAAGTGGTGGCC
TAACTACGGCTACACTAGAAGAACAGTATTTGGTATCTGCGCTCTGCTGAAGCCAGTTACCTTCGGAAAA
AGAGTTGGTAGCTCTTGATCCGGCAAACAAACCACCGCTGGTAGCGGTGGTTTTTTTGTTTGCAAGCAGC
AGATTACGCGCAGAAAAAAAGGATCTCAAGAAGATCCTTTGATCTTTTCTACGGGGTCTGACGCTCAGTG
GAACGAAAACTCACGTTAAGGGATTTTGGTCATGAGATTATCAAAAAGGATCTTCACCTAGATCCTTTTA
AATTAAAAATGAAGTTTTAAATCAATCTAAAGTATATATGAGTAAACTTGGTCTGACAGCTCGAGGCTTG
GATTCTCACCAATAAAAAACGCCCGGCGGCAACCGAGCGTTCTGAACAAATCCAGATGGAGTTCTGAGGT
CATTACTGGATCTATCAACAGGAGTCCAAGCGAGCTCGATATCAAATTACGCCCCGCCCTGCCACTCGTC
GCAGTACTGTTGTAATTCATTAAGCATTCTGCCGACATGGAAGCCATCACAAACGGCATGATGAACCTGA
ATCGCCAGCGGCATCAGCACCTTGTCGCCTTGCGTATAATATTTGCCCATGGTGAAAACGGGGGCGAAGA
AGTTGTCCATATTGGCCACGTTTAAATCAAAACTGGTGAAACTCACCCAGGGATTGGCTGATACGAAAAA
CATATTCTCAATAAACCCTTTAGGGAAATAGGCCAGGTTTTCACCGTAACACGCCACATCTTGCGAATAT
ATGTGTAGAAACTGCCGGAAATCGTCGTGGTATTCACTCCAGAGTGATGAAAACGTTTCAGTTTGCTCAT
GGAAAACGGTGTAACAAGGGTGAACACTATCCCATATCACCAGCTCACCGTCTTTCATTGCCATACGAAA
TTCCGGATGAGCATTCATCAGGCGGGCAAGAATGTGAATAAAGGCCGGATAAAACTTGTGCTTATTTTTC
TTTACGGTCTTTAAAAAGGCCGTAATATCCAGCTGAACGGTCTGGTTATAGGTACATTGAGCAACTGACT
GAAATGCCTCAAAATGTTCTTTACGATGCCATTGGGATATATCAACGGTGGTATATCCAGTGATTTTTTT
CTCCATTTTAGCTTCCTTAGCTCCTGAAAATCTCGATAACTCAAAAAATACGCCCGGTAGTGATCTTATT
TCATTATGGTGAAAGTTGGAACCTCTTACGTGCCCGATCAACTCGAGTGCCACCTGACGTCTAAGAAACC
ATTATTATCATGACATTAACCTATAAAAATAGGCGTATCACGAGGCAGAATTTCAGATAAAAAAAATCCT
TAGCTTTCGCTAAGGATGATTTCTGGAATTCGCGGCCGCTTCTAGAGCGATGAGT
Features (pLannotate 1.2.2; 8 found; start..end, strand, type, name):
     79..98      +  misc_feature   BioBrick suffix: universal suffix for all parts
     99..156     +  terminator     his operon terminator: This putative transcriptin terminator from the E. coli his operon has a 2-bp deletion introduced during synthesis. Its efficiency has not been determined.
    351..939     -  rep_origin     ori: high-copy-number ColE1/pMB1/pBR322/pUC origin of replication
   1122..1216    -  terminator     lambda t0 terminator: transcription terminator from phage lambda
   1240..1896    -  CDS            cat: CAT_ECOLX - Experimental evidence at protein level: Swiss-Prot protein existence level 1. This enzyme is an effector of chloramphenicol resistance in bacteria. From Escherichia coli. This protein is used as a marker in many commonly used cloning vectors, such as pACYC184.
   1897..1994    -  promoter       cat promoter: promoter of the E. coli cat gene encoding chloramphenicol acetyltransferase
   2080..2123    -  terminator     bacterial terminator: putative bacterial transcription terminator
   2126..2147    +  misc_feature   BioBrick prefix: BioBrick prefix for parts that do not start with "ATG"
