[The description below was written by a language model from this plasmid's Addgene catalogue record and pLannotate feature annotations shown in this document.]
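Description:
pME_Cp_0_2_060_Synthetic_promoter_04 is a small (2,155 bp) synthetic-biology part plasmid that stores a single regulatory element, a 54 bp synthetic promoter designed on the basis of the Chlamydomonas rrn16 promoter, the promoter of the chloroplast 16S ribosomal RNA gene. It belongs to a modular cloning collection built for engineering the Chlamydomonas chloroplast. The promoter was placed in the pME_Cp_UAV_GFP backbone using BsaI, with both sites destroyed during cloning, as is typical of Type IIS (Golden Gate-style) assembly. The backbone name suggests an acceptor vector carrying a GFP dropout cassette, but no GFP sequence is annotated in the finished plasmid, and the record does not describe how the part is released for downstream assembly.

The rest of the plasmid is a minimal E. coli maintenance scaffold. A high-copy ColE1/pUC-type origin drives replication. Chloramphenicol resistance comes from the cat gene, expressed from its own promoter and followed by the lambda t0 terminator. BioBrick prefix and suffix sequences flank the insertion position, with a putative bacterial terminator on one side and the his operon terminator on the other. These help insulate the part from read-through transcription originating in the backbone. The promoter itself is too short and novel to have been picked up by the automated annotation, so it does not appear in the feature table; it presumably lies in the unannotated region between the prefix and suffix, across the sequence origin. The plasmid carries no chloroplast homology arms, reporter or algal selection marker, so it is a source of a promoter part to be combined with other elements into chloroplast expression constructs, rather than a transformation vector in its own right.
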