Addgene plasmid #235814: pME_Cp_0_2_060_Synthetic_promoter_04
Purpose: Synthetic promoter 04 based on Chlamydomonas rrn16 promoter
Depositing lab: Tobias Erb. Depositing organization: Max Planck Institute for Terrestrial Microbiology. Publication: A modular high-throughput approach for advancing synthetic biology in the chloroplast of Chlamydomonas. Inckemann RM, Chotel T, Burgis M, Brinkmann CK, Andreas L, Baumann J, Sharma P, Klose M, Barrett J, Ries F, Paczia N, Glatter T, Mackinder LCM, Willmund F, Erb TJ. Nat Plants. 2025 Nov;11(11):2332-2349. doi: 10.1038/s41477-025-02126-2. Epub 2025 Nov 3. PubMed 41184475.
Backbone
  Vector backbone: pME_Cp_UAV_GFP
  Backbone size w/o insert (bp): 2101
  Vector type: Synthetic Biology
Growth in bacteria
  Bacterial resistance: Chloramphenicol, 25 μg/mL
  Growth temperature: 37°C
  Growth strain: DH5alpha
  Copy number: High Copy
Gene/Insert
  Gene/Insert name: Synthetic promoter 04
  Species: Synthetic
  Insert size (bp): 54
  Mutation: none
  Cloning method: Restriction Enzyme; 5′ cloning site BsaI (destroyed during cloning); 3′ cloning site BsaI (destroyed during cloning)
  Sequencing primers: 5′ CGTATCACGAGGCAGAATTTC; 3′ CCTGCATAACGCGAAGTAATC
Terms and licenses: Academic/Nonprofit Terms; Industry Terms: Not Available to Industry
Depositor comments: Please visit https://doi.org/10.1101/2024.05.08.593163 for bioRxiv preprint.
How to cite: pME_Cp_0_2_060_Synthetic_promoter_04 was a gift from Tobias Erb (Addgene plasmid # 235814 ; http://n2t.net/addgene:235814 ; RRID:Addgene_235814)
